>Addgene plasmid #215368 | Actin Binding Domain Tension Sensor | addgene full sequence | sequence record 430713 | Addgene NGS Result
GACGGATCGGGAGATCTCCCGATCCCCTATGGTGCACTCTCAGTACAATCTGCTCTGATGCCGCATAGTT
AAGCCAGTATCTGCTCCCTGCTTGTGTGTTGGAGGTCGCTGAGTAGTGCGCGAGCAAAATTTAAGCTACA
ACAAGGCAAGGCTTGACCGACAATTGCATGAAGAATCTGCTTAGGGTTAGGCGTTTTGCGCTGCTTCGCG
ATGTACGGGCCAGATATACGCGTTGACATTGATTATTGACTAGTTATTAATAGTAATCAATTACGGGGTC
ATTAGTTCATAGCCCATATATGGAGTTCCGCGTTACATAACTTACGGTAAATGGCCCGCCTGGCTGACCG
CCCAACGACCCCCGCCCATTGACGTCAATAATGACGTATGTTCCCATAGTAACGCCAATAGGGACTTTCC
ATTGACGTCAATGGGTGGAGTATTTACGGTAAACTGCCCACTTGGCAGTACATCAAGTGTATCATATGCC
AAGTACGCCCCCTATTGACGTCAATGACGGTAAATGGCCCGCCTGGCATTATGCCCAGTACATGACCTTA
TGGGACTTTCCTACTTGGCAGTACATCTACGTATTAGTCATCGCTATTACCATGGTGATGCGGTTTTGGC
AGTACATCAATGGGCGTGGATAGCGGTTTGACTCACGGGGATTTCCAAGTCTCCACCCCATTGACGTCAA
TGGGAGTTTGTTTTGGCACCAAAATCAACGGGACTTTCCAAAATGTCGTAACAACTCCGCCCCATTGACG
CAAATGGGCGGTAGGCGTGTACGGTGGGAGGTCTATATAAGCAGAGCTCTCTGGCTAACTAGAGAACCCA
CTGCTTACTGGCTTATCGAAATTAATACGACTCACTATAGGGAGACCCAAGCTGGCTAGCGTTTAAACTT
AAGCTTGGTACCGAGCTCGGATCCACTAGTCCAGTGTGGTGGATGGCGCGACCACGGGGCGCGGGGCCCT
GCAGCCCCGGGTTGGAGCGGGCTCCGCGCCGGAGCGTCGGGGAGCTGCGCCTGCTCTTCGAAGCGCGCTG
CGCCGCAGTCGCCGCCGCAGCGGCCGCAGGGGGGCTAGCGCTACCGGTCGCCACCATGATGGTGAGCAAG
GGCGAGGAGACCACAATGGGCGTAATCAAGCCCGACATGAAGATCAAGCTGAAGATGGAGGGCAACGTGA
ATGGCCACGCCTTCGTGATCGAGGGCGAGGGCGAGGGCAAGCCCTACGACGGCACCAACACCATCAACCT
GGAGGTGAAGGAGGGAGCCCCCCTGCCCTTCTCCTACGACATTCTGACCACCGCGTTCGCCTACGGCAAC
AGGGCCTTCACCAAGTACCCCGACGACATCCCCAACTACTTCAAGCAGTCCTTCCCCGAGGGCTACTCTT
GGGAGCGCACCATGACCTTCGAGGACAAGGGCATCGTGAAGGTGAAGTCCGACATCTCCATGGAGGAGGA
CTCCTTCATCTACGAGATACACCTCAAGGGCGAGAACTTCCCCCCCAACGGCCCCGTGATGCAGAAGAAG
ACCACCGGCTGGGACGCCTCCACCGAGAGGATGTACGTGCGCGACGGCGTGCTGAAGGGCGACGTCAAGC
ACAAGCTGCTGCTGGAGGGCGGCGGCCACCACCGCGTTGACTTCAAGACCATCTACAGGGCCAAGAAGGC
GGTGAAGCTGCCCGACTATCACTTTGTGGACCACCGCATCGAGATCCTGAACCACGACAAGGACTACAAC
AAGGTGACCGTTTACGAGAGCGCCGTGGCCCGCAACTCCACCGACGGCATGGACGAGCTGTACAAGGGGC
CAGGTGGTGCAGGGCCAGGTGGTGCAGGGCCAGGTGGTGCAGGGCCAGGTGGTGCAGGGCCCGGTGGTGC
AGGTCCAGGTGGTGCAGGTCCAGGTGGTGCAGGTCCAGGTGGTGCTATGGTGAGCAAGGGCGAGGAGCTG
TTCACCGGGGTGGTGCCCATCCTGGTCGAGCTGGACGGCGACGTAAACGGCCACAAGTTCAGCGTGTCCG
GCGAGGGCGAGGGCGATGCCACCTACGGCAAGCTGACCCTGAAGCTGATCTGCACCACCGGCAAGCTGCC
CGTGCCCTGGCCCACCCTCGTGACCACCCTGGGCTACGGCCTGCAGTGCTTCGCCCGCTACCCCGACCAC
ATGAAGCAGCACGACTTCTTCAAGTCCGCCATGCCCGAAGGCTACGTCCAGGAGCGCACCATCTTCTTCA
AGGACGACGGCAACTACAAGACCCGCGCCGAGGTGAAGTTCGAGGGCGACACCCTGGTGAACCGCATCGA
GCTGAAGGGCATCGACTTCAAGGAGGACGGCAACATCCTGGGGCACAAGCTGGAGTACAACTACAACAGC
CACAACGTCTATATCACCGCCGACAAGCAGAAGAACGGCATCAAGGCCAACTTCAAGATCCGCCACAACA
TCGAGGACGGCGGCGTGCAGCTCGCCGACCACTACCAGCAGAACACCCCCATCGGCGACGGCCCCGTGCT
GCTGCCCGACAACCACTACCTGAGCTACCAGTCCAAACTGAGCAAAGACCCCAACGAGAAGCGCGATCAC
ATGGTCCTGCTGGAGTTCGTGACCGCCGCCGGGATCACTCTCGGCATGGACGAGCTGTACAAGGGCGGCA
GCGGCAGCGATCCCCCCGTGGCCACCATGGCGCGACCACGGGGCGCGGGGCCCTGCAGCCCCGGGTTGGA
GCGGGCTCCGCGCCGGAGCGTCGGGGAGCTGCGCCTGCTCTTCGAAGCGCGCTGCGCCGCAGTCGCCGCC
GCAGCGGCCGCAGGGTAAGCTCGAGTCTAGAGGGCCCGTTTAAACCCGCTGATCAGCCTCGACTGTGCCT
TCTAGTTGCCAGCCATCTGTTGTTTGCCCCTCCCCCGTGCCTTCCTTGACCCTGGAAGGTGCCACTCCCA
CTGTCCTTTCCTAATAAAATGAGGAAATTGCATCGCATTGTCTGAGTAGGTGTCATTCTATTCTGGGGGG
TGGGGTGGGGCAGGACAGCAAGGGGGAGGATTGGGAAGACAATAGCAGGCATGCTGGGGATGCGGTGGGC
TCTATGGCTTCTGAGGCGGAAAGAACCAGCTGGGGCTCTAGGGGGTATCCCC
[124 nt withheld, positions 3133-3256]
C
[91 nt withheld, positions 3258-3348]
A
[49 nt withheld, positions 3350-3398]
CCTTTGACGTTGGAGTCCACGTTCTTT
[37 nt withheld, positions 3426-3462]
ACCCTATCTCGGTCTATTCTTTTGATTTATAAGGGATTTTGCCGATTTCGGCCTATTGGTTAAAAAATGA
GCTGATTTAACAAAAATTTAACGCGAATTAATTCTGTGGAATGTGTGTCAGTTAGGGTGTGGAAAGTCCC
CAGGCTCCCCAGCAGGCAGAAGTATGCAAAGCATGCATCTCAATTAGTCAGCAACCAGGTGTGGAAAGTC
CCCAGGCTCCCCAGCAGGCAGAAGTATGCAAAGCATGCATCTCAATTAGTCAGCAACCATAGTCCCGCCC
CTAACTCCGCCCATCCCGCCCCTAACTCCGCCCAGTTCCGCCCATTCTCCGCCCCATGGCTGACTAATTT
TTTTTATTTATGCAGAGGCCGAGGCCGCCTCTGCCTCTGAGCTATTCCAGAAGTAGTGAGGAGGCTTTTT
TGGAGGCCTAGGCTTTTGCAAAAAGCTCCCGGGAGCTTGTATATCCATTTTCGGATCTGATCAAGAGACA
GGATGAGGATCGTTTCGCATGATTGAACAAGATGGATTGCACGCAGGTTCTCCGGCCGCTTGGGTGGAGA
GGCTATTCGGCTATGACTGGGCACAACAGACAATCGGCTGCTCTGATGCCGCCGTGTTCCGGCTGTCAGC
GCAGGGGCGCCCGGTTCTTTTTGTCAAGACCGACCTGTCCGGTGCCCTGAATGAACTGCAGGACGAGGCA
GCGCGGCTATCGTGGCTGGCCACGACGGGCGTTCCTTGCGCAGCTGTGCTCGACGTTGTCACTGAAGCGG
GAAGGGACTGGCTGCTATTGGGCGAAGTGCCGGGGCAGGATCTCCTGTCATCTCACCTTGCTCCTGCCGA
GAAAGTATCCATCATGGCTGATGCAATGCGGCGGCTGCATACGCTTGATCCGGCTACCTGCCCATTCGAC
CACCAAGCGAAACATCGCATCGAGCGAGCACGTACTCGGATGGAAGCCGGTCTTGTCGATCAGGATGATC
TGGACGAAGAGCATCAGGGGCTCGCGCCAGCCGAACTGTTCGCCAGGCTCAAGGCGCGCATGCCCGACGG
CGAGGATCTCGTCGTGACCCATGGCGATGCCTGCTTGCCGAATATCATGGTGGAAAATGGCCGCTTTTCT
GGATTCATCGACTGTGGCCGGCTGGGTGTGGCGGACCGCTATCAGGACATAGCGTTGGCTACCCGTGATA
TTGCTGAAGAGCTTGGCGGCGAATGGGCTGACCGCTTCCTCGTGCTTTACGGTATCGCCGCTCCCGATTC
GCAGCGCATCGCCTTCTATCGCCTTCTTGACGAGTTCTTCTGAGCGGGACTCTGGGGTTCGAAATGACCG
ACCAAGCGACGCCCAACCTGCCATCACGAGATTTCGATTCCACCGCCGCCTTCTATGAAAGGTTGGGCTT
CGGAATCGTTTTCCGGGACGCCGGCTGGATGATCCTCCAGCGCGGGGATCTCATGCTGGAGTTCTTCGCC
CACCCCAACTTGTTTATTGCAGCTTATAATGGTTACAAATAAAGCAATAGCATCACAAATTTCACAAATA
AAGCATTTTTTTCACTGCATTCTAGTTGTGGTTTGTCCAAACTCATCAATGTATCTTATCATGTCTGTAT
ACCGTCGACCTCTAGCTAGAGCTTGGCGTAATCATGGTCATAGCTGTTTCCTGTGTGAAATTGTTATCCG
CTCACAATTCCACACAACATACGAGCCGGAAGCATAAAGTGTAAAGCCTGGGGTGCCTAATGAGTGAGCT
AACTCACATTAATTGCGTTGCGCTCACTGCCCGCTTTCCAGTCGGGAAACCTGTCGTGCCAGCTGCATTA
ATGAATCGGCCAACGCGCGGGGAGAGGCGGTTTGCGTATTGGGCGCTCTTCCGCTTCCTCGCTCACTGAC
TCGCTGCGCTCGGTCGTTCGGCTGCGGCGAGCGGTATCAGCTCACTCAAAGGCGGTAATACGGTTATCCA
CAGAATCAGGGGATAACGCAGGAAAGAACATGTGAGCAAAAGGCCAGCAAAAGGCCAGGAACCGTAAAAA
GGCCGCGTTGCTGGCGTTTTTCCATAGGCTCCGCCCCCCTGACGAGCATCACAAAAATCGACGCTCAAGT
CAGAGGTGGCGAAACCCGACAGGACTATAAAGATACCAGGCGTTTCCCCCTGGAAGCTCCCTCGTGCGCT
CTCCTGTTCCGACCCTGCCGCTTACCGGATACCTGTCCGCCTTTCTCCCTTCGGGAAGCGTGGCGCTTTC
TCATAGCTCACGCTGTAGGTATCTCAGTTCGGTGTAGGTCGTTCGCTCCAAGCTGGGCTGTGTGCACGAA
CCCCCCGTTCAGCCCGACCGCTGCGCCTTATCCGGTAACTATCGTCTTGAGTCCAACCCGGTAAGACACG
ACTTATCGCCACTGGCAGCAGCCACTGGTAACAGGATTAGCAGAGCGAGGTATGTAGGCGGTGCTACAGA
GTTCTTGAAGTGGTGGCCTAACTACGGCTACACTAGAAGAACAGTATTTGGTATCTGCGCTCTGCTGAAG
CCAGTTACCTTCGGAAAAAGAGTTGGTAGCTCTTGATCCGGCAAACAAACCACCGCTGGTAGCGGTGGTT
TTTTTGTTTGCAAGCAGCAGATTACGCGCAGAAAAAAAGGATCTCAAGAAGATCCTTTGATCTTTTCTAC
GGGGTCTGACGCTCAGTGGAACGAAAACTCACGTTAAGGGATTTTGGTCATGAGATTATCAAAAAGGATC
TTCACCTAGATCCTTTTAAATTAAAAATGAAGTTTTAAATCAATCTAAAGTATATATGAGTAAACTTGGT
CTGACAGTTACCAATGCTTAATCAGTGAGGCACCTATCTCAGCGATCTGTCTATTTCGTTCATCCATAGT
TGCCTGACTCCCCGTCGTGTAGATAACTACGATACGGGAGGGCTTACCATCTGGCCCCAGTGCTGCAATG
ATACCGCGAGACCCACGCTCACCGGCTCCAGATTTATCAGCAATAAACCAGCCAGCCGGAAGGGCCGAGC
GCAGAAGTGGTCCTGCAACTTTATCCGCCTCCATCCAGTCTATTAATTGTTGCCGGGAAGCTAGAGTAAG
TAGTTCGCCAGTTAATAGTTTGCGCAACGTTGTTGCCATTGCTACAGGCATCGTGGTGTCACGCTCGTCG
TTTGGTATGGCTTCATTCAGCTCCGGTTCCCAACGATCAAGGCGAGTTACATGATCCCCCATGTTGTGCA
AAAAAGCGGTTAGCTCCTTCGGTCCTCCGATCGTTGTCAGAAGTAAGTTGGCCGCAGTGTTATCACTCAT
GGTTATGGCAGCACTGCATAATTCTCTTACTGTCATGCCATCCGTAAGATGCTTTTCTGTGACTGGTGAG
TACTCAACCAAGTCATTCTGAGAATAGTGTATGCGGCGACCGAGTTGCTCTTGCCCGGCGTCAATACGGG
ATAATACCGCGCCACATAGCAGAACTTTAAAAGTGCTCATCATTGGAAAACGTTCTTCGGGGCGAAAACT
CTCAAGGATCTTACCGCTGTTGAGATCCAGTTCGATGTAACCCACTCGTGCACCCAACTGATCTTCAGCA
TCTTTTACTTTCACCAGCGTTTCTGGGTGAGCAAAAACAGGAAGGCAAAATGCCGCAAAAAAGGGAATAA
GGGCGACACGGAAATGTTGAATACTCATACTCTTCCTTTTTCAATATTATTGAAGCATTTATCAGGGTTA
TTGTCTCATGAGCGGATACATATTTGAATGTATTTAGAAAAATAAACAAATAGGGGTTCCGCGCACATTT
CCCCGAAAAGTGCCACCTGACGTC
Features (pLannotate 1.2.2; 23 found; start..end, strand, type, name):
     28..80      -  misc_feature   bom (fragment): basis of mobility region from pBR322
    235..614     +  enhancer       CMV enhancer: human cytomegalovirus immediate early enhancer
    615..818     +  promoter       CMV promoter: human cytomegalovirus (CMV) immediate early promoter
    814..847     +  LTR            5' LTR (truncated) (fragment): truncated 5' long terminal repeat (LTR) from HIV-1
    863..881     +  promoter       T7 promoter: promoter for bacteriophage T7 RNA polymerase
    953..1081    +  CDS            Itpka (fragment): IP3KA_MOUSE - Experimental evidence at protein level: Swiss-Prot protein existence level 1. From Mus musculus (Mouse).
   1109..1816    +  CDS            mTFP1: mTFP1 is a basic (constitutively fluorescent) cyan fluorescent protein published in 2006, derived from Clavularia sp.. It has low acid sensitivity.
   1937..2653    +  CDS            mVenus: mVenus is a basic (constitutively fluorescent) yellow fluorescent protein published in 2006, derived from Aequorea victoria. It is reported to be a rapidly-maturing monomer with moderate acid sensitivity.
   2687..2815    +  CDS            Itpka (fragment): IP3KA_MOUSE - Experimental evidence at protein level: Swiss-Prot protein existence level 1. From Mus musculus (Mouse).
   2863..3087    +  polyA_signal   bGH poly(A) signal: bovine growth hormone polyadenylation signal
   3091..3112    +  promoter       SV40 promoter (fragment): SV40 enhancer and early promoter
   3133..3561    +  rep_origin     f1 ori (sequence partly withheld): f1 bacteriophage origin of replication; arrow indicates direction of (+) strand synthesis
   3575..3904    +  promoter       SV40 promoter: SV40 enhancer and early promoter
   3971..4762    +  CDS            neo: KKA2_KLEPN - Also known as kan, nptII. Experimental evidence at protein level: Swiss-Prot protein existence level 1. Resistance to kanamycin, neomycin, paromomycin, ribostamycin, butirosin and gentamicin B. From Klebsiella pneumoniae.
   4786..4944    +  CDS            ble (fragment): BLE_KLEPN - Experimental evidence at protein level: Swiss-Prot protein existence level 1. Binding protein with a strong affinity to the bleomycin family of antibiotics. Binds to CL990; an antimitotic-antibiotic compound. From Klebsiella pneumoniae.
   4939..5060    +  polyA_signal   SV40 poly(A) signal: SV40 polyadenylation signal
   5133..5149    -  protein_bind   lac operator: The lac repressor binds to the lac operator to inhibit transcription in E. coli. This inhibition can be relieved by adding lactose or isopropyl-β-D-thiogalactopyranoside (IPTG). lac repressor encoded by lacI
   5157..5187    -  promoter       lac promoter: promoter for the E. coli lac operon
   5202..5223    -  protein_bind   CAP binding site: CAP binding activates transcription in the presence of cAMP. E. coli catabolite activator protein
   5236..5328    -  CDS            lacI (fragment): lac repressor; lacI; The lac repressor binds to the lac operator to inhibit transcription in E. coli. This inhibition can be relieved by adding lactose or isopropyl-β-D-thiogalactopyranoside (IPTG).
   5511..6099    -  rep_origin     ori: high-copy-number ColE1/pMB1/pBR322/pUC origin of replication
   6270..7130    -  CDS            AmpR: β-lactamase; bla; confers resistance to ampicillin, carbenicillin, and related antibiotics
   7131..7235    -  promoter       AmpR promoter: bla
