[The description below was written by a language model from this plasmid's Addgene catalogue record and pLannotate feature annotations shown in this document.]
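Description:
Actin Binding Domain Tension Sensor (ABDTS) is a mammalian expression plasmid built on the pcDNA3.1 backbone, about 7.3 kb in total with a synthetic insert of roughly 1.9 kb assembled by Gibson cloning. It is propagated in E. coli through a high-copy ColE1/pUC-type origin under ampicillin selection (AmpR with its own bla promoter). The backbone also carries an f1 origin for single-stranded DNA production. A neomycin phosphotransferase gene, driven by the SV40 enhancer/early promoter and ended by an SV40 polyadenylation signal, allows G418 selection of stably transfected mammalian cells. Short annotated fragments such as bom, lac promoter/operator, lacI, ble and a truncated HIV-1 LTR hit appear to be backbone remnants or automated matches rather than functional payload.

The payload is a single open reading frame transcribed from the CMV immediate early enhancer/promoter and terminated by the bGH polyadenylation signal. A T7 promoter lies upstream of the coding region. The encoded protein has the order F-tractin, linker, TSMod, linker, F-tractin. F-tractin is the short actin-binding domain of inositol 1,4,5-trisphosphate 3-kinase A (ITPKA). The depositor gives its origin as rat, although the annotation software matched it to the mouse homologue. TSMod is a tension sensor module that places the cyan donor mTFP1 and the yellow acceptor mVenus on either side of an intervening segment, which is unannotated in the feature table. With an actin-binding domain at each end, the sensor can bridge actin filaments, so mechanical load across it would be expected to alter energy transfer (FRET) between the two fluorophores. The associated publication uses it to study mechanical switching of fluorescent proteins inside living cells.
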