Addgene plasmid #215368: Actin Binding Domain Tension Sensor
Purpose: Expresses Actin Binding Domain Tension Sensor (ABDTS), composed of Ftractin-Linker-TSMod-Linker-Ftractin. TSMod is the tension sensor module containing mTFP1 and mVenus.
Depositing lab: Brenton Hoffman. Depositing organization: Duke University. Publication: Detection of fluorescent protein mechanical switching in cellulo. Shoyer TC, Collins KL, Ham TR, Blanchard AT, Malavade JN, Johns BA, West JL, Hoffman BD. Cell Rep Methods. 2024 Jul 15;4(7):100815. doi: 10.1016/j.crmeth.2024.100815. Epub 2024 Jul 9. PubMed 38986612.
Backbone
  Vector backbone: pcDNA3.1
  Backbone manufacturer: Invitrogen
  Backbone size w/o insert (bp): 5397
  Total vector size (bp): 7263
  Vector type: Mammalian Expression
Growth in bacteria
  Bacterial resistance: Ampicillin, 100 μg/mL
  Growth temperature: 30°C
  Growth strain: NEB Stable
  Copy number: High Copy
Gene/Insert
  Gene/Insert name: Actin Binding Domain Tension Sensor (alt name: ADBTS)
  Species: Synthetic
  Insert size (bp): 1866
  Promoter: CMV
  Cloning method: Gibson Cloning
  Sequencing primers: 5′ CMV Forward; 3′ BGH Reverse
Resource information
  A portion of this plasmid was derived from a plasmid made by: Dyche Mullins (F-tractin and Linker 1 from Addgene plasmid # 58473) and Martin Schwartz (Original TSMod from Addgene plasmid # 26021).
Terms and licenses: Academic/Nonprofit Terms; Industry Terms: Not Available to Industry
Depositor comments: F-tractin is based on the rat neuronal inositol 1,4,5-triphosphate 3-kinase A (ITPKA) actin-binding domain. Please visit https://www.biorxiv.org/content/10.1101/2024.01.10.575065v1 for bioRxiv preprint.
How to cite: Actin Binding Domain Tension Sensor was a gift from Brenton Hoffman (Addgene plasmid # 215368 ; http://n2t.net/addgene:215368 ; RRID:Addgene_215368)
